>Addgene plasmid #146282 | pCRII-TOPO-DrUPF2_F | depositor full sequence | sequence record 288727 | Full Sequence
AGCGCCCAATACGCAAACCGCCTCTCCCCGCGCGTTGGCCGATTCATTAATGCAGCTGGCACGACAGGTT
TCCCGACTGGAAAGCGGGCAGTGAGCGCAACGCAATTAATGTGAGTTAGCTCACTCATTAGGCACCCCAG
GCTTTACACTTTATGCTTCCGGCTCGTATGTTGTGTGGAATTGTGAGCGGATAACAATTTCACACAGGAA
ACAGCTATGACCATGATTACGCCAAGCTATTTAGGTGACACTATAGAATACTCAAGCTATGCATCAAGCT
TGGTACCGAGCTCGGATCCACTAGTAACGGCCGCCAGTGTGCTGGAATTCGCCCTTCTCCATGCCGAGGC
GAATATCCTCCAGCACTCCGTCCACCACATGAATGCCCACGTCCTCCTGATACGCCACCAGTCCTGCCAG
CAGGTTTGCCACACAGTGGATGCTGTTATACTTCACGTTCCAGATGTTGACCATACAGCAGATCAGGTAA
CCCTTCACCTCACTGTCATGCCACGGCAGCTTACGCATCTGCCTNAAAACCTTCTCAGTGGTGACTTTGG
ACAGGTCTTTATAGAGCAGTTTTCGGATGTACTCCTGCAGCGGAGGCCTCTTCCTGCGCACCGTCTTCTC
CATCGGCGGAGGGTTGCAGTAGTAATAGGCGTTTTCCACCATGGTCACGTAGCGCACATCCAGATGCTGA
GCCTGCTTCTTGCGCATCATCTGCTCCAGCAGGACACTCGTGCGCAGGTGAGAATCTGGAGAGCGGAAGA
GGAAACGTCCACACGTCTCCAGCAGCGTGCAGGCCATCTCGATATGATGATGAGAGAAATCAGACAGCAG
CATCTTNNNGNCAGTGCAGCGTGTCNGTTTTGGAGAACATCNTTAAACTTGGCCAACTCTCCGATGAACC
TCACCGTCTTATTCTTGGTCTCNATGTTGATTTGGNTCCTTCTTTCTGATATGAAATCTGAAGTCTCCTT
TGAGCATGGAGCAGAGGTCTTCAGCCACGTCAGACATACACGGGNTGAAGAGTGGCCACCAGACGGGCGT
AAAACGGCAGCAGATCCAACCTCTGTCTGGGCACTGTGAACAGAGCACGGACTAACTTCCTGCGGTTTGA
CTTGGTGTTCATGTTCATGCAGAAGTCCATTGCAGCCTTGTCGATCAGGTCTCTGTTAATGCAGTTTGGC
AGCTGCTGAATGAAAGCGTCCACGATGAGCTTTAGATGAGAGCCGGTGCTGGCCTCCTCATCCTCCTGCT
CTTGCTCATCCAGCAGTTTTTTGGCCAGTTCTTCACTCTCCACTTCATCGGTTGCATCCAGATCCATCGG
TTCATCAGCGATGTCCAGCGCCTCCAGCTCCATCTCCAGCTCCTCAGTGCTGTTTCCCTCTCGGCTTTCT
TTGCTGCTCTGGCTGCTCTTCTCATTGTCTTTGAACAGGATTGCAGGAACAAACGCTTTCAGATCCACCA
TGTTCTCATAGAAGTTTCTTGCATCTTCATCCTCCCAGATTCCTCCTTCTAGATCATACTCTCCTGGCTT
CCCCGGTGTGAAGATGTCGATGCCTGGACCGTGCTTCCTGTACGGTTTTGTCCTGGGGCAGTTCGGCATG
TTCTCGTCCAGCAGGTCGGCCAGAAGGGCGAATTCTGCAGATATCCATCACACTGGCGGCCGCTCGAGCA
TGCATCTAGAGGGCCCAATTCGCCCTATAGTGAGTCGTATTACAATTCACTGGCCGTCGTTTTACAACGT
CGTGACTGGGAAAACCCTGGCGTTACCCAACTTAATCGCCTTGCAGCACATCCCCCTTTCGCCAGCTGGC
GTAATAGCGAAGAGGCCCGCACCGATCGCCCTTCCCAACAGTTGCGCAGCCTGAATGGCGAATGG
[124 nt withheld, positions 1886-2009]
C
[91 nt withheld, positions 2011-2101]
A
[49 nt withheld, positions 2103-2151]
CCTTTGACGTTGGAGTCCACGTTCTTT
[37 nt withheld, positions 2179-2215]
ACCCTATCTCGGTCTATTCTTTTGATTTATAAGGGATTTTGCCGATTTCGGCCTATTGGTTAAAAAATGA
GCTGATTTAACAAAAATTTAACGCGAATTTTAACAAAATTCAGGGCGCAAGGGCTGCTAAAGGAAGCGGA
ACACGTAGAAAGCCAGTCCGCAGAAACGGTGCTGACCCCGGATGAATGTCAGCTACTGGGCTATCTGGAC
AAGGGAAAACGCAAGCGCAAAGAGAAAGCAGGTAGCTTGCAGTGGGCTTACATGGCGATAGCTAGACTGG
GCGGTTTTATGGACAGCAAGCGAACCGGAATTGCCAGCTGGGGCGCCCTCTGGTAAGGTTGGGAAGCCCT
GCAAAGTAAACTGGATGGCTTTCTTGCCGCCAAGGATCTGATGGCGCAGGGGATCAAGATCTGATCAAGA
GACAGGATGAGGATCGTTTCGCATGATTGAACAAGATGGATTGCACGCAGGTTCTCCGGCCGCTTGGGTG
GAGAGGCTATTCGGCTATGACTGGGCACAACAGACAATCGGCTGCTCTGATGCCGCCGTGTTCCGGCTGT
CAGCGCAGGGGCGCCCGGTTCTTTTTGTCAAGACCGACCTGTCCGGTGCCCTGAATGAACTGCAGGACGA
GGCAGCGCGGCTATCGTGGCTGGCCACGACGGGCGTTCCTTGCGCAGCTGTGCTCGACGTTGTCACTGAA
GCGGGAAGGGACTGGCTGCTATTGGGCGAAGTGCCGGGGCAGGATCTCCTGTCATCCCACCTTGCTCCTG
CCGAGAAAGTATCCATCATGGCTGATGCAATGCGGCGGCTGCATACGCTTGATCCGGCTACCTGCCCATT
CGACCACCAAGCGAAACATCGCATCGAGCGAGCACGTACTCGGATGGAAGCCGGTCTTGTCGATCAGGAT
GATCTGGACGAAGAGCATCAGGGGCTCGCGCCAGCCGAACTGTTCGCCAGGCTCAAGGCGCGCATGCCCG
ACGGCGAGGATCTCGTCGTGACCCATGGCGATGCCTGCTTGCCGAATATCATGGTGGAAAATGGCCGCTT
TTCTGGATTCATCGACTGTGGCCGGCTGGGTGTGGCGGACCGCTATCAGGACATAGCGTTGGCTACCCGT
GATATTGCTGAAGAGCTTGGCGGCGAATGGGCTGACCGCTTCCTCGTGCTTTACGGTATCGCCGCTCCCG
ATTCGCAGCGCATCGCCTTCTATCGCCTTCTTGACGAGTTCTTCTGAATTGAAAAAGGAAGAGTATGAGT
ATTCAACATTTCCGTGTCGCCCTTATTCCCTTTTTTGCGGCATTTTGCCTTCCTGTTTTTGCTCACCCAG
AAACGCTGGTGAAAGTAAAAGATGCTGAAGATCAGTTGGGTGCACGAGTGGGTTACATCGAACTGGATCT
CAACAGCGGTAAGATCCTTGAGAGTTTTCGCCCCGAAGAACGTTTTCCAATGATGAGCACTTTTAAAGTT
CTGCTATGTGGCGCGGTATTATCCCGTATTGACGCCGGGCAAGAGCAACTCGGTCGCCGCATACACTATT
CTCAGAATGACTTGGTTGAGTACTCACCAGTCACAGAAAAGCATCTTACGGATGGCATGACAGTAAGAGA
ATTATGCAGTGCTGCCATAACCATGAGTGATAACACTGCGGCCAACTTACTTCTGACAACGATCGGAGGA
CCGAAGGAGCTAACCGCTTTTTTGCACAACATGGGGGATCATGTAACTCGCCTTGATCGTTGGGAACCGG
AGCTGAATGAAGCCATACCAAACGACGAGCGTGACACCACGATGCCTGTAGCAATGGCAACAACGTTGCG
CAAACTATTAACTGGCGAACTACTTACTCTAGCTTCCCGGCAACAATTAATAGACTGGATGGAGGCGGAT
AAAGTTGCAGGACCACTTCTGCGCTCGGCCCTTCCGGCTGGCTGGTTTATTGCTGATAAATCTGGAGCCG
GTGAGCGTGGGTCTCGCGGTATCATTGCAGCACTGGGGCCAGATGGTAAGCCCTCCCGTATCGTAGTTAT
CTACACGACGGGGAGTCAGGCAACTATGGATGAACGAAATAGACAGATCGCTGAGATAGGTGCCTCACTG
ATTAAGCATTGGTAACTGTCAGACCAAGTTTACTCATATATACTTTAGATTGATTTAAAACTTCATTTTT
AATTTAAAAGGATCTAGGTGAAGATCCTTTTTGATAATCTCATGACCAAAATCCCTTAACGTGAGTTTTC
GTTCCACTGAGCGTCAGACCCCGTAGAAAAGATCAAAGGATCTTCTTGAGATCCTTTTTTTCTGCGCGTA
ATCTGCTGCTTGCAAACAAAAAAACCACCGCTACCAGCGGTGGTTTGTTTGCCGGATCAAGAGCTACCAA
CTCTTTTTCCGAAGGTAACTGGCTTCAGCAGAGCGCAGATACCAAATACTGTTCTTCTAGTGTAGCCGTA
GTTAGGCCACCACTTCAAGAACTCTGTAGCACCGCCTACATACCTCGCTCTGCTAATCCTGTTACCAGTG
GCTGCTGCCAGTGGCGATAAGTCGTGTCTTACCGGGTTGGACTCAAGACGATAGTTACCGGATAAGGCGC
AGCGGTCGGGCTGAACGGGGGGTTCGTGCACACAGCCCAGCTTGGAGCGAACGACCTACACCGAACTGAG
ATACCTACAGCGTGAGCTATGAGAAAGCGCCACGCTTCCCGAAGGGAGAAAGGCGGACAGGTATCCGGTA
AGCGGCAGGGTCGGAACAGGAGAGCGCACGAGGGAGCTTCCAGGGGGAAACGCCTGGTATCTTTATAGTC
CTGTCGGGTTTCGCCACCTCTGACTTGAGCGTCGATTTTTGTGATGCTCGTCAGGGGGGCGGAGCCTATG
GAAAAACGCCAGCAACGCGGCCTTTTTACGGTTCCTGGCCTTTTGCTGGCCTTTTGCTCACATGTTCTTT
CCTGCGTTATCCCCTGATTCTGTGGATAACCGTATTACCGCCTTTGAGTGAGCTGATACCGCTCGCCGCA
GCCGAACGACCGAGCGCAGCGAGTCAGTGAGCGAGGAAGCGGAAG
Features (pLannotate 1.2.2; 15 found; start..end, strand, type, name):
      2..94      +  CDS            lacI (fragment): lac repressor; lacI; The lac repressor binds to the lac operator to inhibit transcription in E. coli. This inhibition can be relieved by adding lactose or isopropyl-β-D-thiogalactopyranoside (IPTG).
    107..128     +  protein_bind   CAP binding site: CAP binding activates transcription in the presence of cAMP. E. coli catabolite activator protein
    143..173     +  promoter       lac promoter: promoter for the E. coli lac operon
    181..197     +  protein_bind   lac operator: The lac repressor binds to the lac operator to inhibit transcription in E. coli. This inhibition can be relieved by adding lactose or isopropyl-β-D-thiogalactopyranoside (IPTG). lac repressor encoded by lacI
    239..257     +  promoter       SP6 promoter: promoter for bacteriophage SP6 RNA polymerase
    337..1023    -  CDS            Upf2 (fragment): RENT2_MOUSE - Experimental evidence at protein level: Swiss-Prot protein existence level 1. Involved in nonsense-mediated decay (NMD) of mRNAs containing premature stop codons by associating with the nuclear exon junction complex (EJC). Recruited by UPF3B associated with the EJC core at the cytoplasmic side of the nuclear envelope and the subsequent formation of an UPF1-UPF2-UPF3 surveillance complex (including UPF1 bound to release factors at the stalled ribosome) is believed to activate NMD. In cooperation with UPF3B stimulates both ATPase and RNA helicase activities of UPF1. Binds spliced m
   1022..1633    -  CDS            Upf2 (fragment): RENT2_MOUSE - Experimental evidence at protein level: Swiss-Prot protein existence level 1. Involved in nonsense-mediated decay (NMD) of mRNAs containing premature stop codons by associating with the nuclear exon junction complex (EJC). Recruited by UPF3B associated with the EJC core at the cytoplasmic side of the nuclear envelope and the subsequent formation of an UPF1-UPF2-UPF3 surveillance complex (including UPF1 bound to release factors at the stalled ribosome) is believed to activate NMD. In cooperation with UPF3B stimulates both ATPase and RNA helicase activities of UPF1. Binds spliced m
   1704..1722    -  promoter       T7 promoter: promoter for bacteriophage T7 RNA polymerase
   1725..1882    +  CDS            lacZα (fragment): LacZα fragment of β-galactosidase; lacZ fragment
   1886..2314    +  rep_origin     f1 ori (sequence partly withheld): f1 bacteriophage origin of replication; arrow indicates direction of (+) strand synthesis
   2327..2626    +  CDS            tnpA (fragment): TN5P_ECOLX - Also known as tnp. Experimental evidence at protein level: Swiss-Prot protein existence level 1. Mediates transposition of transposon Tn5 by a 'cut and paste' mechanism. First, the monomeric transposase binds the 19 bp inverted DNA repeats flanking the transposon. Then, dimerization of the DNA- bound transposase creates a synaptic DNA complex. After nicking of the first DNA strand, excision of the transposon proceeds through a series of intermediates. The transposase then mediates the insertion of the transposon at a new site by strand transfer. The activity of the wild- type tran
   2658..3449    +  CDS            neo: KKA2_KLEPN - Also known as kan, nptII. Experimental evidence at protein level: Swiss-Prot protein existence level 1. Resistance to kanamycin, neomycin, paromomycin, ribostamycin, butirosin and gentamicin B. From Klebsiella pneumoniae.
   3453..3469    +  promoter       AmpR promoter (fragment): bla
   3470..4330    +  CDS            AmpR: β-lactamase; bla; confers resistance to ampicillin, carbenicillin, and related antibiotics
   4501..5089    +  rep_origin     ori: high-copy-number ColE1/pMB1/pBR322/pUC origin of replication
