[The description below was written by a language model from this plasmid's Addgene catalogue record and pLannotate feature annotations shown in this document.]
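Description:
pCRII-TOPO-DrUPF2_F is a 5,270 nt bacterial plasmid carrying part of the zebrafish (Danio rerio) upf2 gene, which encodes a core factor of the nonsense-mediated mRNA decay (NMD) pathway. The catalogue lists the backbone as unknown, but the name and the annotated features fit a pCRII-TOPO-type PCR cloning vector. These features include a lac promoter/operator region with a CAP binding site, a lacZα fragment interrupted by the cloning site, and opposing SP6 and T7 phage promoters flanking the insert. The plasmid is propagated in E. coli from a ColE1/pUC-type origin. The annotation describes this origin as high copy, whereas the catalogue entry records the plasmid as low copy. An f1 origin is also present and would allow single-stranded DNA production. Selection is listed as ampicillin (AmpR, β-lactamase), and the sequence also contains an intact neo/kanamycin resistance gene preceded by a remnant of Tn5 sequence.

The insert spans roughly 1.3 kb and is annotated as two adjoining Upf2 fragments, identified by homology to the mouse protein. It lies on the reverse strand, so the coding sense runs from the T7 promoter side and the SP6 promoter would produce the antisense strand. The depositor notes that the sequence is based on parts of a predicted NCBI transcript, which agrees with a partial rather than full-length coding region. No tags, ribosome binding site or dedicated protein expression cassette are annotated.

The stated purpose is bacterial expression of DrUPF2. However, the architecture is that of a cloning intermediate, suited to storing the fragment, subcloning it, or using it as a template for in vitro transcription of sense or antisense RNA. The record does not specify which of these uses was intended. The depositor sequence may be theoretical.
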