Addgene plasmid #146282: pCRII-TOPO-DrUPF2_F
Purpose: Bacterial Expression of DrUPF2
Depositing lab: Elisa Izaurralde. Depositing organization: Max Planck Institute for Developmental Biology. Publication: Nonsense-mediated mRNA decay effectors are essential for zebrafish embryonic development and survival. Wittkopp N, Huntzinger E, Weiler C, Saulière J, Schmidt S, Sonawane M, Izaurralde E. Mol Cell Biol. 2009 Jul . 29(13):3517-28. 10.1128/MCB.00177-09 PubMed 19414594.
Backbone
  Vector backbone: Unknown
  Vector type: Bacterial Expression
Growth in bacteria
  Bacterial resistance: Ampicillin, 100 μg/mL
  Growth temperature: 37°C
  Growth strain: DH5alpha
  Copy number: Low Copy
Gene/Insert
  Gene/Insert name: DrUPF2
  Species: D. rerio (zebrafish)
  Entrez Gene: upf2
  Cloning method: Unknown
Terms and licenses: Academic/Nonprofit Terms; Industry Terms: Not Available to Industry
Depositor comments: Sequence based on parts of the sequence given by NCBI: XM_692368.5 Plasmids from this collection were made available to the research community and donated after the lab closed. Please note that the sequence provided by the depositing laboratory may be theoretical/predicted or based on Sanger sequencing results. There may be discrepancies between sequencing results obtained by Addgene and the depositor sequence. If an Addgene verified sequence is not available, please contact before placing your order to request that our lab fully sequence the plasmid.
How to cite: pCRII-TOPO-DrUPF2_F was a gift from Elisa Izaurralde (Addgene plasmid # 146282 ; http://n2t.net/addgene:146282 ; RRID:Addgene_146282)
